>Addgene plasmid #118399 | pBHDuet50K | addgene full sequence | sequence record 229639 | Addgene NGS Result
TAATACGACTCACTATAGGGGAATTGTGAGCGGATAACAATTCCCCTGTAGAAATAATTTTGTTTAACTT
TAATAAGGAGATATACCATGGGCAGCAGCCATCATCATCATCATCACAGCAGCGGCCTGGTGCCGCGCGG
CAGCCTAGGACAGTACAAACTTATCCTGAACGGTAAAACCCTGAAAGGTGAAACCACCACCGAAGCTGTT
GACGCTGCTACCGCGGAAAAAGTTTTCAAACAGTACGCTAACGACAACGGTGTTGACGGTGAATGGACCT
ACGACGACGCTACCAAAACCTACACCGTAACGGAAGGATCCTACAGTGTTGATTATAGCGAACCCATCAT
TATTAAAGAAAAAGGAGAAATAAAGGTTGTTAAAATTGGAGAACTTATAGATGAAATTATTAAAAACTCA
AAAAACGTTAGGAAAGATGGTATTTTAGAGATAGCAAGATGTAAAGACGTTGAAGTTATTGCCTTTGATA
GTAATTATAAATTTAAATTTATGCCTGTTTCAGAGGTCTCAAGGCATCCAGTCAGTGAGATGTTTGAGAT
CGTTGTTGAGGGAAATAAGAAGGTTAGAGTTACTGGAAGCCATAGCGTTTTCACTGTAAAAGATAATGAA
GTAGTTCCAATAAGAGTCGATGATCTAAGGGTTGGAGATATACTGGTTTTAGCAAAAGAATTGCCGAATA
TTGAAGAAAATAGAAAACTCGAAAAACTTATCAACTCTGATTTCATATTCTTAAAAATTAAAAAAATTAA
TAAGGTAGAGCCAACCAATGGATATGCTTATGATTTAACCGTTCCAAATGCAGAAAACTTCATTGCTGGA
TTTGGAGGATTTGTTTTACACAACACCATCCACGGTACCCAGTACAAACTTATCCTGAACGGTAAAACCC
TGAAAGGTGAAACCACCACCGAAGCTGTTGACGCTGCTACCGCGGAAAAAGTTTTCAAACAGTACGCTAA
CGACAACGGTGTTGACGGTGAATGGACCTACGACGACGCTACCAAAACCTACACCGTAACGGAATAAGCT
TGGCTGTTTTGGCGGCTCGAGTCTGGTAAAGAAACCGCTGCTGCGAAATTTGAACGCCAGCACATGGACT
CGTCTACTAGCGCAGCTTAATTAACCTAGGCTGCTGCCACCGCTGAGCAATAACTAGCATAACCCCTTGG
GGCCTCTAAACGGGTCTTGAGGGGTTTTTTGCTGAAACCTCAGGCATTTGAGAAGCACACGGTCACACTG
CTTCCGGTAGTCAATAAACCGGTAAACCAGCAATAGACATAAGCGGCTATTTAACGACCCTGCCCTGAAC
CGACGACAAGCTGACGACCGGGTCTCCGCAAGTGGCACTTTTCGGGGAAATGTGCGCGGAACCCCTATTT
GTTTATTTTTCTAAATACATTCAAATATGTATCCGCTCATGAATTAATTCTTAGAAAAACTCATCGAGCA
TCAAATGAAACTGCAATTTATTCATATCAGGATTATCAATACCATATTTTTGAAAAAGCCGTTTCTGTAA
TGAAGGAGAAAACTCACCGAGGCAGTTCCATAGGATGGCAAGATCCTGGTATCGGTCTGCGATTCCGACT
CGTCCAACATCAATACAACCTATTAATTTCCCCTCGTCAAAAATAAGGTTATCAAGTGAGAAATCACCAT
GAGTGACGACTGAATCCGGTGAGAATGGCAAAAGTTTATGCATTTCTTTCCAGACTTGTTCAACAGGCCA
GCCATTACGCTCGTCATCAAAATCACTCGCATCAACCAAACCGTTATTCATTCGTGATTGCGCCTGAGCG
AGACGAAATACGCGGTCGCTGTTAAAAGGACAATTACAAACAGGAATCGAATGCAACCGGCGCAGGAACA
CTGCCAGCGCATCAACAATATTTTCACCTGAATCAGGATATTCTTCTAATACCTGGAATGCTGTTTTCCC
GGGGATCGCAGTGGTGAGTAACCATGCATCATCAGGAGTACGGATAAAATGCTTGATGGTCGGAAGAGGC
ATAAATTCCGTCAGCCAGTTTAGTCTGACCATCTCATCTGTAACATCATTGGCAACGCTACCTTTGCCAT
GTTTCAGAAACAACTCTGGCGCATCGGGCTTCCCATACAATCGATAGATTGTCGCACCTGATTGCCCGAC
ATTATCGCGAGCCCATTTATACCCATATAAATCAGCATCCATGTTGGAATTTAATCGCGGCCTAGAGCAA
GACGTTTCCCGTTGAATATGGCTCATACTCTTCCTTTTTCAATATTATTGAAGCATTTATCAGGGTTATT
GTCTCATGAGCGGATACATATTTGAATGTATTTAGAAAAATAAACAAATAGGCATGCAGCGCTCTTCCGC
TTCCTCGCTCACTGACTCGCTACGCTCGGTCGTTCGACTGCGGCGAGCGGTGTCAGCTCACTCAAAAGCG
GTAATACGGTTATCCACAGAATCAGGGGATAAAGCCGGAAAGAACATGTGAGCAAAAAGCAAAGCACCGG
AAGAAGCCAACGCCGCAGGCGTTTTTCCATAGGCTCCGCCCCCCTGACGAGCATCACAAAAATCGACGCT
CAAGCCAGAGGTGGCGAAACCCGACAGGACTATAAAGATACCAGGCGTTTCCCCCTGGAAGCTCCCTCGT
GCGCTCTCCTGTTCCGACCCTGCCGCTTACCGGATACCTGTCCGCCTTTCTCCCTTCGGGAAGCGTGGCG
CTTTCTCATAGCTCACGCTGTTGGTATCTCAGTTCGGTGTAGGTCGTTCGCTCCAAGCTGGGCTGTGTGC
ACGAACCCCCCGTTCAGCCCGACCGCTGCGCCTTATCCGGTAACTATCGTCTTGAGTCCAACCCGGTAAG
ACACGACTTATCGCCACTGGCAGCAGCCATTGGTAACTGATTTAGAGGACTTTGTCTTGAAGTTATGCAC
CTGTTAAGGCTAAACTGAAAGAACAGATTTTGGTGAGTGCGGTCCTCCAACCCACTTACCTTGGTTCAAA
GAGTTGGTAGCTCAGCGAACCTTGAGAAAACCACCGTTGGTAGCGGTGGTTTTTCTTTATTTATGAGATG
ATGAATCAATCGGTCTATCAAGTCAACGAACAGCTATTCCGTTACTCTAGATTTCAGTGCAATTTATCTC
TTCAAATGTAGCACCTGAAGTCAGCCCCATACGATATAAGTTGTAATTCTCATGTTAGTCATGCCCCGCG
CCCACCGGAAGGAGCTGACTGGGTTGAAGGCTCTCAAGGGCATCGGTCGAGATCCCGGTGCCTAATGAGT
GAGCTAACTTACATTAATTGCGTTGCGCTCACTGCCCGCTTTCCAGTCGGGAAACCTGTCGTGCCAGCTG
CATTAATGAATCGGCCAACGCGCGGGGAGAGGCGGTTTGCGTATTGGGCGCCAGGGTGGTTTTTCTTTTC
ACCAGTGAGACGGGCAACAGCTGATTGCCCTTCACCGCCTGGCCCTGAGAGAGTTGCAGCAAGCGGTCCA
CGCTGGTTTGCCCCAGCAGGCGAAAATCCTGTTTGATGGTGGTTAACGGCGGGATATAACATGAGCTGTC
TTCGGTATCGTCGTATCCCACTACCGAGATGTCCGCACCAACGCGCAGCCCGGACTCGGTAATGGCGCGC
ATTGCGCCCAGCGCCATCTGATCGTTGGCAACCAGCATCGCAGTGGGAACGATGCCCTCATTCAGCATTT
GCATGGTTTGTTGAAAACCGGACATGGCACTCCAGTCGCCTTCCCGTTCCGCTATCGGCTGAATTTGATT
GCGAGTGAGATATTTATGCCAGCCAGCCAGACGCAGACGCGCCGAGACAGAACTTAATGGGCCCGCTAAC
AGCGCGATTTGCTGGTGACCCAATGCGACCAGATGCTCCACGCCCAGTCGCGTACCGTCTTCATGGGAGA
AAATAATACTGTTGATGGGTGTCTGGTCAGAGACATCAAGAAATAACGCCGGAACATTAGTGCAGGCAGC
TTCCACAGCAATGGCATCCTGGTCATCCAGCGGATAGTTAATGATCAGCCCACTGACGCGTTGCGCGAGA
AGATTGTGCACCGCCGCTTTACAGGCTTCGACGCCGCTTCGTTCTACCATCGACACCACCACGCTGGCAC
CCAGTTGATCGGCGCGAGATTTAATCGCCGCGACAATTTGCGACGGCGCGTGCAGGGCCAGACTGGAGGT
GGCAACGCCAATCAGCAACGACTGTTTGCCCGCCAGTTGTTGTGCCACGCGGTTGGGAATGTAATTCAGC
TCCGCCATCGCCGCTTCCACTTTTTCCCGCGTTTTCGCAGAAACGTGGCTGGCCTGGTTCACCACGCGGG
AAACGGTCTGATAAGAGACACCGGCATACTCTGCGACATCGTATAACGTTACTGGTTTCACATTCACCAC
CCTGAATTGACTCTCTTCCGGGCGCTATCATGCCATACCGCGAAAGGTTTTGCGCCATTCGATGGTGTCC
GGGATCTCGACGCTCTCCCTTATGCGACTCCTGCATTAGGAAAT
Features (pLannotate 1.2.2; 21 found; start..end, strand, type, name):
      1..19      +  promoter       T7 promoter: promoter for bacteriophage T7 RNA polymerase
     20..44      +  protein_bind   lac operator: The lac repressor binds to the lac operator to inhibit transcription in E. coli. This inhibition can be relieved by adding lactose or isopropyl-β-D-thiogalactopyranoside (IPTG). lac repressor encoded by lacI
     59..81      +  RBS            RBS: efficient ribosome binding site from bacteriophage T7 gene 10 (Olins and Rangwala, 1989)
    100..116     +  CDS            capTEV™ (fragment): composite tag for in vivo biotinylation, TEV protease cleavage, and 6xHis tagging
    127..144     +  CDS            thrombin site: thrombin recognition and cleavage site
    154..311     +  CDS            GB1 (fragment): B1 domain of Streptococcal protein G effective as a solubilizing fusion partner (Cheng and Patel, 2004)
    319..726     +  CDS            tfb (fragment): TF2B_METJA - Experimental evidence at protein level: Swiss-Prot protein existence level 1. Stabilizes TBP binding to an archaeal box-A promoter. Also responsible for recruiting RNA polymerase II to the pre-initiation complex (DNA-TBP-TFIIB). From Methanocaldococcus jannaschii (strain ATCC 43067 / DSM 2661 / JAL-1 / JCM 10045 / NBRC 100440) (Methanococcus jannaschii).
    745..767     -  promoter       eft-3 promoter (fragment): eft-3; promoter for the C. elegans elongation factor 1α gene (Mitrovich and Anderson, 2000)
    883..1040    +  CDS            GB1 (fragment): B1 domain of Streptococcal protein G effective as a solubilizing fusion partner (Cheng and Patel, 2004)
   1078..1119    +  CDS            S-Tag (fragment): affinity and epitope tag derived from pancreatic ribonuclease A
   1149..1166    +  CDS            SET1 (fragment): solubility-enhancement tag derived from T7 phage gene 10B
   1174..1221    +  terminator     T7 terminator: transcription terminator for bacteriophage T7 RNA polymerase
   1385..1442    +  promoter       AmpR promoter (fragment): bla
   1451..2266    -  CDS            KanR: aminoglycoside phosphotransferase; aph(3')-Ia; confers resistance to kanamycin in bacteria or G418 (Geneticin®) in eukaryotes
   2267..2358    -  promoter       AmpR promoter: bla
   2374..3123    -  rep_origin     RSF ori: Plasmids containing the RSF 1030 origin of replication can be propagated in E. coli cells that contain additional plasmids with compatible origins.
   3206..3270    -  CDS            TcR (fragment): tetracycline efflux protein; tet; confers resistance to tetracycline
   3285..3306    -  protein_bind   CAP binding site: CAP binding activates transcription in the presence of cAMP. E. coli catabolite activator protein
   3319..4401    -  CDS            lacI: lac repressor; lacI; The lac repressor binds to the lac operator to inhibit transcription in E. coli. This inhibition can be relieved by adding lactose or isopropyl-β-D-thiogalactopyranoside (IPTG).
   4402..4479    -  promoter       lacI promoter: lacI
   4487..4522    -  CDS            TcR (fragment): tetracycline efflux protein; tet; confers resistance to tetracycline
