[The description below was written by a language model from this plasmid's Addgene catalogue record and pLannotate feature annotations shown in this document.]
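Description:
pBHDuet50K is a bacterial expression plasmid built on the Novagen pRSFDuet backbone and designed for analysing cis-splicing by mini inteins. It is about 4.5 kb, replicates in E. coli from the RSF1030 origin (recorded as high copy, and compatible with plasmids carrying other origin types) and is selected with kanamycin through an aph(3')-Ia resistance gene. A lacI gene with its own promoter supplies the lac repressor, so expression from the T7 promoter/lac operator unit is held off until IPTG is added in a host that provides T7 RNA polymerase.

The expression cassette runs from the T7 promoter, lac operator and T7 gene 10 ribosome binding site to a T7 terminator. The annotated reading frame begins with a short match to a His-tag-containing composite tag and a thrombin cleavage site, followed by a GB1 domain (the B1 domain of streptococcal protein G, a small soluble fusion partner). Next comes a segment with homology to archaeal transcription factor IIB, and then a second GB1 domain. The TFIIB-like segment corresponds to the catalogued insert, the MvuTFIIB mini intein; the annotation tool matched it to the Methanocaldococcus jannaschii homologue, and the record does not spell out the source organism.

Flanking an intein with two GB1 domains is a typical reporter layout: protein splicing would excise the intein and ligate the two GB1 units, so that precursor and products differ in size, although the record does not describe the readout. The downstream S-tag fragment is probably vector remnant, and the short eft-3 promoter, SET1 and TcR hits are likely spurious matches. The record notes that an oligonucleotide was incorporated during ligation-independent cloning but gives no further detail.
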