Addgene plasmid #118399: pBHDuet50K
Purpose: analysis of cis-splicing by mini inteins
Depositing lab: Hideo Iwai. Depositing organization: University of Helsinki. Publication: Structural Basis for the Persistence of Homing Endonucleases in Transcription Factor IIB Inteins. Iwai H, Mikula KM, Oeemig JS, Zhou D, Li M, Wlodawer A. J Mol Biol. 2017 Dec 8;429(24):3942-3956. doi: 10.1016/j.jmb.2017.10.016. Epub 2017 Oct 18. PubMed 29055778.
Backbone
  Vector backbone: pRSFDuet
  Backbone manufacturer: Novagen
  Vector type: Bacterial Expression
Growth in bacteria
  Bacterial resistance: Kanamycin, 50 μg/mL
  Growth temperature: 37°C
  Growth strain: DH5alpha
  Copy number: High Copy
Gene/Insert
  Gene/Insert name: MvuTFIIB mini intein
  Mutation: incorporation of oligonucleotide during cloning
  Cloning method: Ligation Independent Cloning
Terms and licenses: Academic/Nonprofit Terms; Industry Terms: Not Available to Industry
How to cite: pBHDuet50K was a gift from Hideo Iwai (Addgene plasmid # 118399 ; http://n2t.net/addgene:118399 ; RRID:Addgene_118399)
